Addgene plasmid #91567: pAOJ15
Purpose: (Empty Backbone) Broad host range allelic exchange suicide vector for bacteria - Tse2 toxin driven by anhydrotetracycline inducible promoter
Depositing lab: Harry Mobley. Depositing organization: University of Michigan. Publication: Genome-wide transposon mutagenesis of Proteus mirabilis: Essential genes, fitness factors for catheter-associated urinary tract infection, and the impact of polymicrobial infection on fitness requirements. Armbruster CE, Forsyth-DeOrnellas V, Johnson AO, Smith SN, Zhao L, Wu W, Mobley HLT. PLoS Pathog. 2017 Jun 14;13(6):e1006434. doi: 10.1371/journal.ppat.1006434. PPATHOGENS-D-17-00798 PubMed 28614382.
Backbone
  Vector backbone: pRK415
  Backbone manufacturer: N/A
  Backbone size (bp): 10690
  Modifications to backbone: Only the RK2 OriV region, LacZalpha gene, TetR gene and the RP4/RK2 origin of transfer remain from the original plasmid.
  Vector type: Bacterial Expression
  Promoter: Tetracycline promoter
Growth in bacteria
  Bacterial resistance: Ampicillin+ 1% Arabinose
  Growth temperature: 30°C
  Growth strain: E. coli EPI300
  Growth instructions: Requires media containing 1% arabinose for plasmid replication, as pAOJ15 needs the TrfA protein supplied in trans. EPI300 expresses TrfA under control of the arabinose promoter. Growth at 30° is not strictly necessary, as the plasmid is NOT temperature sensitive, but this temperature seems to result in better miniprep yields in my hands.
  Copy number: Unknown
Gene/Insert
  Cloning method: Gibson Cloning
Terms and licenses: Academic/Nonprofit Terms; Industry Terms: Not Available to Industry
Depositor comments: Please note- 2 mutations in tse2 (H30R and K33Q) were identified during Addgene's quality control process. The depositing lab has noted that these mutations have no affect on plasmid function, and are likely a strain variant. The Pseudomonas aeruginosa PAO1 Tse2 toxin on the backbone acts as a counter selection marker for allelic exchange. Expression of Tse2 is highly toxic to a huge variety of cells, and can result in less background than traditional markers like SacB. See: Khetrapal, Varnica et al. “A Set of Powerful Negative Selection Systems for Unmodified Enterobacteriaceae.” Nucleic Acids Research 43.13 (2015): e83. PMC. Web. 11 Apr. 2017. Toxin expression is tightly repressed by TetR, until induction by anhydrotetracycline. Anhydrotetracycline is non-toxic to most bacteria, and freely crosses membrane barriers without need of specific transporters, potentially enabling this vector to work in a wide variety of bacteria. The ampicillin resistance gene is flanked by two BsaI sites. It can be cleanly removed and replaced with another marker via Golden Gate cloning. If to be used for mating, this plasmid or derivatives can be transformed into commonly used strains such as S17-1λpir, SM10, DH5a(pRK2013), because these strains provide the RK2/RP4 TrfA protein in trans. Important: This suicide plasmid IS NOT based on the R6K gamma ori like most suicide plasmids, so it won't replicate in strains like DH5aλpir.
How to cite: pAOJ15 was a gift from Harry Mobley (Addgene plasmid # 91567 ; http://n2t.net/addgene:91567 ; RRID:Addgene_91567)
