[The description below was written by a language model from this plasmid's Addgene catalogue record and pLannotate feature annotations shown in this document.]
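Description:
pAOJ15 is an empty-backbone, broad-host-range suicide vector for allelic exchange in bacteria, built by Gibson assembly from a heavily pared-down pRK415. Although the catalogue lists the parental backbone at about 10.7 kb, the sequenced plasmid is only about 4 kb, consistent with the note that just the RK2 oriV, the lacZα region, tetR and the RP4/RK2 origin of transfer were kept. Replication from the IncP oriV depends on TrfA, which the plasmid does not encode. It is therefore maintained only in hosts that supply TrfA in trans, such as EPI300 with arabinose-induced TrfA or common RK2/RP4-based mating strains, and it cannot persist in a typical recipient. It is not an R6K γ-origin plasmid, so pir strains that lack TrfA will not support it. The short ColE1-type ori, lacI and traJ annotations are fragments only. Selection is by ampicillin resistance (bla with its own promoter). The depositor notes that this marker is flanked by BsaI sites so it can be swapped by Golden Gate cloning.

Homology arms for the desired allele are presumably placed in the pUC18/19-type multiple cloning site, which sits within lacZα downstream of the lac promoter and operator. The oriT allows conjugative transfer into the target species. Counter-selection comes from the Pseudomonas aeruginosa PAO1 type VI secretion toxin Tse2, expressed from a tetracycline-responsive promoter that plasmid-encoded TetR keeps tightly repressed. Adding anhydrotetracycline induces the toxin and kills cells that still carry the integrated vector, enriching for second-crossover recombinants. The depositor reports that this can give lower background than markers such as SacB. Two tse2 substitutions (H30R, K33Q) found at quality control are reported not to affect function. The vector is associated with genetic studies of Proteus mirabilis.
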