Features (pLannotate 1.2.2; 14 found; start..end, strand, type, name):
    322..1182    -  CDS            AmpR: β-lactamase; bla; confers resistance to ampicillin, carbenicillin, and related antibiotics
   1183..1287    -  promoter       AmpR promoter: bla
   1400..1917    -  rep_origin     oriV: incP origin of replication
   1916..2055    -  CDS            lacZα (fragment): LacZα fragment of β-galactosidase; lacZ fragment
   2052..2108    +  misc_feature   MCS: pUC18/19 multiple cloning site
   2145..2161    -  protein_bind   lac operator: The lac repressor binds to the lac operator to inhibit transcription in E. coli. This inhibition can be relieved by adding lactose or isopropyl-β-D-thiogalactopyranoside (IPTG). lac repressor encoded by lacI
   2169..2199    -  promoter       lac promoter: promoter for the E. coli lac operon
   2214..2235    -  protein_bind   CAP binding site: CAP binding activates transcription in the presence of cAMP. E. coli catabolite activator protein
   2248..2340    -  CDS            lacI (fragment): lac repressor; lacI; The lac repressor binds to the lac operator to inhibit transcription in E. coli. This inhibition can be relieved by adding lactose or isopropyl-β-D-thiogalactopyranoside (IPTG).
   2435..2534    +  rep_origin     ori (fragment): high-copy-number ColE1/pMB1/pBR322/pUC origin of replication
   2575..2651    -  CDS            traJ (fragment): oriT-recognizing protein; traJ
   2684..2793    -  oriT           oriT: incP origin of transfer
   2953..3603    -  CDS            TetR: tetracycline resistance regulatory protein; tetR
   3695..138     +  CDS            tse2 (across the origin): TSE2_PSEAE - Experimental evidence at protein level: Swiss-Prot protein existence level 1. Toxin secreted by the H1 type VI (H1-T6SS) secretion system into the cytoplasm of recipient cells (PubMed:20114026). Acts likely as a NAD-dependent cytotoxin towards both prokaryotic and eukaryotic cells (PubMed:26749446). From Pseudomonas aeruginosa (strain ATCC 15692 / DSM 22644 / CIP 104116 / JCM 14847 / LMG 12228 / 1C / PRS 101 / PAO1).
>Addgene plasmid #91567 | pAOJ15 | addgene full sequence | sequence record 181626 | Addgene NGS Result
AGCTACAACAAGCGCCTGCAAGCCACCCACTACACCATCATGCCGGCCAAGCCGATGTACCGGGAGGTCC
TCATGGGCCAACTGGACAACTTCGTGCGCAACGCCATCCGCCGCCAATGGGAAAAAGCCCGCGGGCTCTA
GGAGTGAACCATGAACCTGAAACCCCAGACCGAACCATGAGACCGCTCAGTGGAACGAAAACTCACGTTA
AGGGATTTTGGTCATGAGATTATCAAAAAGGATCTTCACCTAGATCCTTTTAAATTAAAAATGAAGTTTT
AAATCAATCTAAAGTATATATGAGTAAACTTGGTCTGACAGTTACCAATGCTTAATCAGTGAGGCACCTA
TCTCAGCGATCTGTCTATTTCGTTCATCCATAGTTGCCTGACTCCCCGTCGTGTAGATAACTACGATACG
GGAGGGCTTACCATCTGGCCCCAGTGCTGCAATGATACCGCGCGACCCACGCTCACCGGCTCCAGATTTA
TCAGCAATAAACCAGCCAGCCGGAAGGGCCGAGCGCAGAAGTGGTCCTGCAACTTTATCCGCCTCCATCC
AGTCTATTAATTGTTGCCGGGAAGCTAGAGTAAGTAGTTCGCCAGTTAATAGTTTGCGCAACGTTGTTGC
CATTGCTACAGGCATCGTGGTGTCACGCTCGTCGTTTGGTATGGCTTCATTCAGCTCCGGTTCCCAGCGA
TCAAGGCGAGTTACATGATCCCCCATGTTGTGCAAAAAAGCGGTTAGCTCCTTCGGTCCTCCGATCGTTG
TCAGAAGTAAGTTGGCCGCAGTGTTATCACTCATGGTTATGGCAGCACTGCATAATTCTCTTACTGTCAT
GCCATCCGTAAGATGCTTTTCTGTGACTGGTGAGTACTCAACCAAGTCATTCTGAGAATAGTGTATGCGG
CGACCGAGTTGCTCTTGCCCGGCGTCAATACGGGATAATACCGCGCCACATAGCAGAACTTTAAAAGTGC
TCATCATTGGAAAACGTTCTTCGGGGCGAAAACTCTCAAGGATCTTACCGCTGTTGAGATCCAGTTCGAT
GTAACCCACTCGTGCACCCAACTGATCTTCAGCATCTTTTACTTTCACCAGCGTTTCTGGGTGAGCAAAA
ACAGGAAGGCAAAATGCCGCAAAAAAGGGAATAAGGGCGACACGGAAATGTTGAATACTCATACTCTTCC
TTTTTCAATATTATTGAAGCATTTATCAGGGTTATTGTCTCATGAGCGGATACATATTTGAATGTATTTA
GAAAAATAAACAAATAGGGGTTCCGCGCACATTTCCCCGAAAAGTGCCACCTAAATTGTAAGCGGTCTCC
TGCCATTTTTGGGGTGAGGCCGTTCGCGGCCGAGGGGCGCAGCCCCTGGGGGGATGGGAGGCCCGCGTTA
GCGGGCCGGGAGGGTTCGAGAAGGGGGGGCACCCCCCTTCGGCGTGCGCGGTCACGCGCACAGGGCGCAG
CCCTGGTTAAAAACAAGGTTTATAAATATTGGTTTAAAAGCAGGTTAAAAGACAGGTTAGCGGTGGCCGA
AAAACGGGCGGAAACCCTTGCAAATGCTGGATTTTCTGCCTGTGGACAGCCCCTCAAATGTCAATAGGTG
CGCCCCTCATCTGTCAGCACTCTGCCCCTCAAGTGTCAAGGATCGCGCCCCTCATCTGTCAGTAGTCGCG
CCCCTCAAGTGTCAATACCGCAGGGCACTTATCCCCAGGCTTGTCCACATCATCTGTGGGAAACTCGCGT
AAAATCAGGCGTTTTCGCCGATTTGCGAGGCTGGCCAGCTCCACGTCGCCGGCCGAAATCGAGCCTGCCC
CTCATCTGTCAACGCCGCGCCGGGTGAGTCGGCCCCTCAAGTGTCAACGTCCGCCCCTCATCTGTCAGTG
AGGGCCAAGTTTTCCGCGAGGTATCCAACTGTTGGGAAGGGCGATCGGTGCGGGCCTCTTCGCTATTACG
CCAGCTGGCGAAAGGGGGATGTGCTGCAAGGCGATTAAGTTGGGTAACGCCAGGGTTTTCCCAGTCACGA
CGTTGTAAAACGACGGCCAGTGAATTCGAGCTCGGTACCCGGGGATCCTCTAGAGTCGACCTGCAGGCAT
GCAAGCTTGGCGTAATCATGGTCATAGCTGTTTCCTGTGTGAAATTGTTATCCGCTCACAATTCCACACA
ACATACGAGCCGGAAGCATAAAGTGTAAAGCCTGGGGTGCCTAATGAGTGAGCTAACTCACATTAATTGC
GTTGCGCTCACTGCCCGCTTTCCAGTCGGGAAACCTGTCGTGCCAGCTGCATTAATGAATCGGCCAACGC
GCGGGGAGAGGCGGTTTGCGTATTGGGCGCTCGGTCTTGCCTTGCTCGTCGGTGATGTACTTCACCAGCT
CCGCGAAGTCGCTCTTCTTGAGTCAGACCCCGTAGAAAAGATCAAAGGATCTTCTTGAGATCCTTTTTTT
CTGCGCGTAATCTGCTGCTTGCAAACAAAAAAACCACCGCTACCAGCGGTGGTTTGTTTGCCGGATCAAG
AGCTACCAACTCTTAACCCGGCCTCAGCGCCGGGTTTTCTTTGCCTCACGATCGGCTCTTCGTTCGTCTG
GAAGGCAGTACACCTTGATAGGTGGGCTGCCCTTCCTGGTTGGCTTGGTTTCATCAGCCATCCGCTTGCC
CTCATCTGTTACGCCGGCGGTAGCCGGCCAGCCTCGCAGAGCAGGATTCCCGTTGAGCACCGCCAGGTGC
GAATAAGGGACAGTGAAGAAGGAACACCCGCTCGCGGGTGGGCCTACTTCACCTATCCTGCCCGGCTGAC
GCCGTTGGATACACCAAGGAAAGTCTACACGAAGGGCATGAAAAAGCCCGTAGCGGGCTGCTACGGGCGT
CTGACGCGGTGGAAAGGGGGAGGGGATGTTGTCTACATGGCTCTGCTGTAGTGAGTGGGTTGCGCTCCGG
CAGCGGTCCTGATCAATCGTCACCCTTTCTCGGTCCTTCAACGTTCCTGACAACGAGCCTCCTTTTCGCC
AATCCATCGACAATCACCGCGAGTCCCTGCTCGAACGCTGCGTCCGGACCGGCTTCGTCGAAGGCGTCTA
TCGCGGCCCGCAACAGCGGCGAGAGCGGAGCCTGTTCAACGGTGCCGCCGCGCTCGCCGGCATCGCTGTC
GCCGGCCTGCTCCTCAAGCACGGCCCCAACAGTGAAGTAGCTGATTGTCATCAGCGCATTGACGGCGTCC
CCGGCCGAAAAACCCGCCTCGCAGAGGAAGCGAAGCTGCGCGTCGGCCGTTTCCATCTGCGGTGCGCCCG
GTCGCGTGCCGGCATGGATGCGCGCGCCATCGCGGTAGGCGAGCAGCGCCTGCCTGAAGCTGCGGGCATT
CCCGATCAGAAATGAGCGCCAGTCGTCGTCGGCTCTCGGCACCGAATGCGTATGATTCTCCGCCAGCATG
GCTTCGGCCAGTGCGTCGAGCAGCGCCCGCTTGTTCCTGAAGTGCCAGTAAAGCGCCGGCTGCTGAACCC
CCAACCGTTCCGCCAGTTTGCGTGTCGTCAGACCGTCTACGCCGACCTCGTTCAACAGGTCCAGGGCGGC
ACGGATCACTGTATTCGGCTGCAACTTTGTCATGCTTGACACTTTATCACTGATAAACATAATATGTCCA
CCAACTTATCAGTGATAAAGAATCCGCGCGTTCAATCCACAGGGAAGTCCACGCATGTCCTACGACTACG
AGAAAACCAGCCTCACCCTCTACCGGGCGGTATTCAAGGCCAACTACGACGGCGACGTCGGTCGCTACCT
GCGCCCCGACCAGGAACTCGCCGAGGCTGCGGAAGTCGCCCCGCTGCTGCATCCGACCTTCGACAGCCCC
AACACCCCTGGCGTCCCCGCCCGCGCGCCGGACATCGTCGCCGGCCGCGACGGCCTCTACGCCCCGGACA
CCGGCGGCACCTCGGTGTTCGACCGCGCCGGCGTGCTGCGCCGCGCCGACGGCGACTTCGTGATACCCGA
CGGCACCGACATCCCGCCGGACCTTAAGGTGAAACAGGAC
